>Addgene plasmid #133602 | pMM765 | addgene full sequence | sequence record 267132 | Addgene NGS Result
TGGCCTTTTGCTGGCCTTTTGCTCACATGTTCTTTCCTGCGTTATCCCCTGATTCTGTGGATAACCGTAG
TCGGTCTCATATGGACAAGAAGTATTCTATCGGACTGGCCATCGGGACTAATAGCGTCGGGTGGGCCGTG
ATCACTGACGAGTACAAGGTGCCCTCTAAGAAGTTCAAGGTGCTCGGGAACACCGACCGGCATTCCATCA
AGAAAAATCTGATCGGAGCTCTCCTCTTTGATTCAGGGGAAACCGCTGAAGCAACCCGCCTCAAGCGGAC
TGCTAGACGGCGGTACACCAGGAGGAAGAACCGGATTTGTTACCTTCAAGAGATATTCTCCAACGAAATG
GCAAAGGTCGACGACAGCTTCTTCCATAGGCTGGAAGAATCATTCCTCGTGGAAGAGGATAAGAAGCATG
AACGGCATCCCATCTTCGGTAATATCGTCGACGAGGTGGCCTATCACGAGAAATACCCAACCATCTACCA
TCTTCGCAAAAAGCTGGTGGACTCAACCGACAAGGCAGACCTCCGGCTTATCTACCTGGCCCTGGCCCAC
ATGATCAAGTTCAGAGGCCACTTCCTGATCGAGGGCGACCTCAATCCTGACAATAGCGATGTGGATAAAC
TGTTCATCCAGCTGGTGCAGACTTACAACCAGCTCTTTGAAGAGAACCCCATCAATGCAAGCGGAGTCGA
TGCCAAGGCCATTCTGTCAGCCCGGCTGTCAAAGAGCCGCAGACTTGAGAATCTTATCGCTCAGCTGCCG
GGTGAAAAGAAAAATGGACTGTTCGGGAACCTGATTGCTCTTTCACTTGGGCTGACTCCCAATTTCAAGT
CTAATTTCGACCTGGCAGAGGATGCCAAGCTGCAACTGTCCAAGGACACCTATGATGACGATCTCGACAA
CCTCCTGGCCCAGATCGGTGACCAATACGCCGACCTTTTCCTTGCTGCTAAGAATCTTTCTGACGCCATC
CTGCTGTCTGACATTCTCCGCGTGAACACTGAAATCACCAAGGCCCCTCTTTCAGCTTCAATGATTAAGC
GGTATGATGAGCACCACCAGGACCTGACCCTGCTTAAGGCACTCGTCCGGCAGCAGCTTCCGGAGAAGTA
CAAGGAAATCTTCTTTGACCAGTCAAAGAATGGATACGCCGGCTACATCGACGGAGGTGCCTCCCAAGAG
GAATTTTATAAGTTTATCAAACCTATCCTTGAGAAGATGGACGGCACCGAAGAGCTCCTCGTGAAACTGA
ATCGGGAGGATCTGCTGCGGAAGCAGCGCACTTTCGACAATGGGAGCATTCCCCACCAGATCCATCTTGG
GGAGCTTCACGCCATCCTTCGGCGCCAAGAGGACTTCTACCCCTTTCTTAAGGACAACAGGGAGAAGATT
GAGAAAATTCTCACTTTCCGCATCCCCTACTACGTGGGACCCCTCGCCAGAGGAAATAGCCGGTTTGCTT
GGATGACCAGAAAGTCAGAAGAAACTATCACTCCCTGGAACTTCGAAGAGGTGGTGGACAAGGGAGCCAG
CGCTCAGTCATTCATCGAACGGATGACTAACTTCGATAAGAACCTCCCCAATGAGAAGGTCCTGCCGAAA
CATTCCCTGCTCTACGAGTACTTTACCGTGTACAACGAGCTGACCAAGGTGAAATATGTCACCGAAGGGA
TGAGGAAGCCCGCATTCCTGTCAGGCGAACAAAAGAAGGCAATTGTGGACCTTCTGTTCAAGACCAATAG
AAAGGTGACCGTGAAGCAGCTGAAGGAGGACTATTTCAAGAAAATTGAATGCTTCGACTCTGTGGAGATT
AGCGGGGTCGAAGATCGGTTCAACGCAAGCCTGGGTACCTACCATGATCTGCTTAAGATCATCAAGGACA
AGGATTTTCTGGACAATGAGGAGAAAGAGGACATCCTTGAGGACATTGTCCTGACTCTCACTCTGTTCGA
GGACCGGGAAATGATCGAGGAGAGGCTTAAGACCTACGCCCATCTGTTCGACGATAAAGTGATGAAGCAA
CTTAAACGGAGAAGATATACCGGATGGGGACGCCTTAGCCGCAAACTCATCAACGGAATCCGGGACAAAC
AGAGCGGAAAGACCATTCTTGATTTCCTTAAGAGCGACGGATTCGCTAATCGCAACTTCATGCAACTTAT
CCATGATGATTCCCTGACCTTTAAGGAGGACATCCAGAAGGCCCAAGTGTCTGGACAAGGTGACTCACTG
CACGAGCATATCGCAAATCTGGCTGGTTCACCCGCTATTAAGAAGGGTATTCTCCAGACCGTGAAAGTCG
TGGACGAGCTGGTCAAGGTGATGGGTCGCCATAAACCAGAGAACATTGTCATCGAGATGGCCAGGGAAAA
CCAGACTACCCAGAAGGGACAGAAGAACAGCAGGGAGCGGATGAAAAGAATTGAGGAAGGGATTAAGGAG
CTCGGGTCACAGATCCTTAAAGAGCACCCGGTGGAAAACACCCAGCTTCAGAATGAGAAGCTCTATCTGT
ACTACCTTCAAAATGGACGCGATATGTATGTGGACCAAGAGCTTGATATCAACAGGCTCTCAGACTACGA
CGTGGACGCCATCGTCCCTCAGAGCTTCCTCAAAGACGACTCAATTGACAATAAGGTGCTGACTCGCTCA
GACAAGAACCGGGGAAAGTCAGATAACGTGCCCTCAGAGGAAGTCGTGAAAAAGATGAAGAACTATTGGC
GCCAGCTTCTGAACGCAAAGCTGATCACTCAGCGGAAGTTCGACAATCTCACTAAGGCTGAGAGGGGCGG
ACTGAGCGAACTGGACAAAGCAGGATTCATTAAACGGCAACTTGTGGAGACTCGGCAGATTACTAAACAT
GTAGCCCAAATCCTTGACTCACGCATGAATACCAAGTACGACGAAAACGACAAACTTATCCGCGAGGTGA
AGGTGATTACCCTGAAGTCCAAGCTGGTCAGCGATTTCAGAAAGGACTTTCAATTCTACAAAGTGCGGGA
GATCAATAACTATCATCATGCTCATGACGCATATCTGAATGCCGTGGTGGGAACCGCCCTGATCAAGAAG
TACCCAAAGCTGGAAAGCGAGTTCGTGTACGGAGACTACAAGGTCTACGACGTGCGCAAGATGATTGCCA
AATCTGAGCAGGAGATCGGAAAGGCCACCGCAAAGTACTTCTTCTACAGCAACATCATGAATTTCTTCAA
GACCGAAATCACCCTTGCAAACGGTGAGATCCGGAAGAGGCCGCTCATCGAGACTAATGGGGAGACTGGC
GAAATCGTGTGGGACAAGGGCAGAGATTTCGCTACCGTGCGCAAAGTGCTTTCTATGCCTCAAGTGAACA
TCGTGAAGAAAACCGAGGTGCAAACCGGAGGCTTTTCTAAGGAATCAATCCTCCCCAAGCGCAACTCCGA
CAAGCTCATTGCAAGGAAGAAGGATTGGGACCCTAAGAAGTACGGCGGATTCGATTCACCAACTGTGGCT
TATTCTGTCCTGGTCGTGGCTAAGGTGGAAAAAGGAAAGTCTAAGAAGCTCAAGAGCGTGAAGGAACTGC
TGGGTATCACCATTATGGAGCGCAGCTCCTTCGAGAAGAACCCAATTGACTTTCTCGAAGCCAAAGGTTA
CAAGGAAGTCAAGAAGGACCTTATCATCAAGCTCCCAAAGTATAGCCTGTTCGAACTGGAGAATGGGCGG
AAGCGGATGCTCGCCTCCGCTGGCGAACTTCAGAAGGGTAATGAGCTGGCTCTCCCCTCCAAGTACGTGA
ATTTCCTCTACCTTGCAAGCCATTACGAGAAGCTGAAGGGGAGCCCCGAGGACAACGAGCAAAAGCAACT
GTTTGTGGAGCAGCATAAGCATTATCTGGACGAGATCATTGAGCAGATTTCCGAGTTTTCTAAACGCGTC
ATTCTCGCTGATGCCAACCTCGATAAAGTCCTTAGCGCATACAATAAGCACAGAGACAAACCAATTCGGG
AGCAGGCTGAGAATATCATCCACCTGTTCACCCTCACCAATCTTGGTGCCCCTGCCGCATTCAAGTACTT
CGACACCACCATCGACCGGAAACGCTATACCTCCACCAAAGAAGTGCTGGACGCCACCCTCATCCACCAG
AGCATCACCGGACTTTACGAAACTCGGATTGACCTCTCACAGCTCGGAGGGGATGAGGGAGCTCCCAAGA
AAAAGCGCAAGGTAGGTAGTTCCGGATCCTAGGGATCCTGAGACCAGACCAATAAAAAACGCCCGGCGGC
AACCGAGCGTTCTGAACAAATCCAGATGGAGTTCTGAGGTCATTACTGGATCTATCAACAGGAGTCCAAG
CGAGCTCGATATCAAATTACGCCCCGCCCTGCCACTCATCGCAGTACTGTTGTAATTCATTAAGCATTCT
GCCGACATGGAAGCCATCACAAACGGCATGATGAACCTGAATCGCCAGCGGCATCAGCACCTTGTCGCCT
TGCGTATAATATTTGCCCATGGTGAAAACGGGGGCGAAGAAGTTGTCCATATTGGCCACGTTTAAATCAA
AACTGGTGAAACTCACCCAGGGATTGGCTGAAACGAAAAACATATTCTCAATAAACCCTTTAGGGAAATA
GGCCAGGTTTTCACCGTAACACGCCACATCTTGCGAATATATGTGTAGAAACTGCCGGAAATCGTCGTGG
TATTCACTCCAGAGCGATGAAAACGTTTCAGTTTGCTCATGGAAAACGGTGTAACAAGGGTGAACACTAT
CCCATATCACCAGCTCACCGTCTTTCATTGCCATACGAAATTCCGGATGAGCATTCATCAGGCGGGCAAG
AATGTGAATAAAGGCCGGATAAAACTTGTGCTTATTTTTCTTTACGGTCTTTAAAAAGGCCGTAATATCC
AGCTGAACGGTCTGGTTATAGGTACATTGAGCAACTGACTGAAATGCCTCAAAATGTTCTTTACGATGCC
ATTGGGATATATCAACGGTGGTATATCCAGTGATTTTTTTCTCCATTTTAGCTTCCTTAGCTCCTGAAAA
TCTCGATAACTCAAAAAATACGCCCGGTAGTGATCTTATTTCATTATGGTGAAAGTTGGAACCTCTTACG
TGCCCGATCAATCATGACCAAAATCCCTTAACGTGAGTTTTCGTTCCACTGAGCGTCAGACCCCGTAGAA
AAGATCAAAGGATCTTCTTGAGATCCTTTTTTTCTGCGCGTAATCTGCTGCTTGCAAACAAAAAAACCAC
CGCTACCAGCGGTGGTTTGTTTGCCGGATCAAGAGCTACCAACTCTTTTTCCGAAGGTAACTGGCTTCAG
CAGAGCGCAGATACCAAATACTGTTCTTCTAGTGTAGCCGTAGTTAGGCCACCACTTCAAGAACTCTGTA
GCACCGCCTACATACCTCGCTCTGCTAATCCTGTTACCAGTGGCTGCTGCCAGTGGCGATAAGTCGTGTC
TTACCGGGTTGGACTCAAGACGATAGTTACCGGATAAGGCGCAGCGGTCGGGCTGAACGGGGGGTTCGTG
CACACAGCCCAGCTTGGAGCGAACGACCTACACCGAACTGAGATACCTACAGCGTGAGCTATGAGAAAGC
GCCACGCTTCCCGAAGGGAGAAAGGCGGACAGGTATCCGGTAAGCGGCAGGGTCGGAACAGGAGAGCGCA
CGAGGGAGCTTCCAGGGGGAAACGCCTGGTATCTTTATAGTCCTGTCGGGTTTCGCCACCTCTGACTTGA
GCGTCGATTTTTGTGATGCTCGTCAGGGGGGCGGAGCCTATGGAAAAACGCCAGCAACGCGGCCTTTTTA
CGGTTCC
Features (pLannotate 1.2.2; 6 found; start..end, strand, type, name):
     17..69      +  rep_origin     RSF ori (fragment): Plasmids containing the RSF 1030 origin of replication can be propagated in E. coli cells that contain additional plasmids with compatible origins.
     81..4184    +  CDS            cas9: CAS9_STRP1 - Also known as csn1 From Streptococcus pyogenes serotype M1.
   4252..4286    -  terminator     lambda t0 terminator: minimal transcription terminator from phage lambda (Scholtissek and Grosse, 1987)
   4360..5016    -  CDS            cat: CAT_ECOLX - Experimental evidence at protein level: Swiss-Prot protein existence level 1. This enzyme is an effector of chloramphenicol resistance in bacteria. From Escherichia coli. This protein is used as a marker in many commonly used cloning vectors, such as pACYC184.
   5017..5114    -  promoter       cat promoter: promoter of the E. coli cat gene encoding chloramphenicol acetyltransferase
   5198..5786    +  rep_origin     ori: high-copy-number ColE1/pMB1/pBR322/pUC origin of replication
