[The description below was written by a language model from this plasmid's Addgene catalogue record and pLannotate feature annotations shown in this document.]
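Description:
pMM765 is a synthetic-biology "part plasmid" built in the pYTK001 entry backbone of the modular yeast toolkit system, where individual genetic elements are stored as standardized parts for later hierarchical assembly. It holds a Type 3 (coding sequence) part named dCas9 NLS Stop. The plasmid is about 5.8 kb and is maintained in E. coli at high copy through a ColE1/pUC-type origin. Selection is by chloramphenicol, conferred by a cat (chloramphenicol acetyltransferase) gene driven by its native promoter and followed by a lambda t0 terminator. A short fragment annotated as RSF ori also appears upstream of the insert, but it covers only about 50 bases and is probably a partial sequence match, not a working origin.

The payload is a roughly 4.1 kb open reading frame matching Streptococcus pyogenes Cas9. According to the catalogue name it is the nuclease-dead dCas9 variant fused to a nuclear localization signal and ending in a stop codon, so it is meant to be the terminal coding part with no C-terminal fusion added after it. The automated annotation does not mark the inactivating mutations or the NLS separately. The record lists budding yeast as the species, which reflects the intended expression host, not the origin of the gene. No promoter, terminator or yeast marker or origin is annotated around the coding sequence. This fits a part plasmid, which is not itself an expression vector: those elements are supplied when the part is combined with others into a transcription unit. The cloning sites are recorded as unknown. The associated work concerns optogenetic repression of gene expression in yeast using light-controlled nuclear localization, which suggests this part is used to build dCas9-based repressor constructs.
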