Addgene plasmid #133602: pMM765
Purpose: Part Plasmid for dCas9 NLS Stop, Part 3(coding sequence)
Depositing lab: Megan McClean. Depositing organization: University of Wisconsin, Madison. Publication: Optogenetic Repressors of Gene Expression in Yeasts Using Light-Controlled Nuclear Localization. Geller SH, Antwi EB, Di Ventura B, McClean MN. Cell Mol Bioeng. 2019 Sep 24;12(5):511-528. doi: 10.1007/s12195-019-00598-9. eCollection 2019 Oct. PubMed 31719930.
Backbone
  Vector backbone: pYTK001
  Vector type: Synthetic Biology
Growth in bacteria
  Bacterial resistance: Chloramphenicol, 25 μg/mL
  Growth temperature: 37°C
  Growth strain: DH5alpha
  Copy number: High Copy
Gene/Insert
  Gene/Insert name: dCas9 NLS Stop
  Species: S. cerevisiae (budding yeast)
  Cloning method: Restriction Enzyme; 5′ cloning site Unknown (unknown if destroyed); 3′ cloning site Unknown (unknown if destroyed)
Terms and licenses: Academic/Nonprofit Terms; Industry Terms: Not Available to Industry
How to cite: pMM765 was a gift from Megan McClean (Addgene plasmid # 133602 ; http://n2t.net/addgene:133602 ; RRID:Addgene_133602)
